Addgene plasmid #246831: ARL13B-R-GFP
Purpose: Express Arl13B-GFP in Arl13B KO RPE1 cells (sg1#a), resistance to sgRNA
Depositing lab: Lei Lu. Depositing organization: Nanyang Technological University (NTU). Publication: Knocking out ARL13B completely abolishes primary ciliogenesis in cell lines. Mahajan D, Chia HM, Lu L. Sci Rep. 2025 Jul 24;15(1):26980. doi: 10.1038/s41598-025-11124-5. PubMed 40707593.
Backbone
  Vector backbone: pLVX-puro
  Backbone manufacturer: Clontech
  Backbone size w/o insert (bp): 8102
  Total vector size (bp): 10062
  Vector type: Mammalian Expression, Lentiviral
  Selectable markers: Puromycin
Growth in bacteria
  Bacterial resistance: Ampicillin, 100 μg/mL
  Growth temperature: 37°C
  Growth strain: NEB Stable
  Copy number: Unknown
Gene/Insert
  Gene/Insert name: Arl13b-R-GFP
  Species: H. sapiens (human)
  Insert size (bp): 2008
  Entrez Gene: ARL13B (a.k.a. ARL2L1, JBTS8)
  Tag / fusion protein: GFP (C terminal on insert)
  Cloning method: Restriction Enzyme; 5′ cloning site XhoI (unknown if destroyed); 3′ cloning site BamHI (unknown if destroyed)
  Sequencing primers: 5′ CMV Promoter
Terms and licenses: Academic/Nonprofit Terms; Industry Terms: Not Available to Industry
How to cite: ARL13B-R-GFP was a gift from Lei Lu (Addgene plasmid # 246831 ; http://n2t.net/addgene:246831 ; RRID:Addgene_246831)
