[The description below was written by a language model from this plasmid's Addgene catalogue record and pLannotate feature annotations shown in this document.]
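Description:
ARL13B-R-GFP is an HIV-1-based lentiviral expression plasmid built on the pLVX-puro backbone, carrying human ARL13B fused at its C terminus to EGFP. It is propagated in E. coli through a high-copy ColE1/pUC-type origin with ampicillin resistance (AmpR, β-lactamase). The catalogue lists a total size of about 10.06 kb, and the sequenced record is 10,030 nt.

The viral portion of the plasmid is bounded by two HIV-1 LTR sequences. The annotation software labels both of them as truncated 5' LTRs, and nef-derived fragments lie just upstream of each. Between the LTRs are the Ψ packaging signal with an adjoining gag fragment, the Rev response element for Rev-dependent export of the genomic RNA, and the cPPT/CTS element, which aids nuclear import of the reverse-transcribed genome. The human CMV immediate-early enhancer and promoter drive the ARL13B coding sequence, which is joined to EGFP by a short linker region. The insert was cloned between XhoI and BamHI sites. Downstream, a mouse PGK promoter drives puromycin N-acetyltransferase so that transduced mammalian cells can be selected. A WPRE follows to enhance transcript stability and expression.

ARL13B encodes a cilium-specific small GTP-binding protein needed for the structure of the ciliary axoneme. The "R" in the name marks a version resistant to the sgRNA used to knock out the endogenous gene, although the record does not describe the specific sequence changes that confer this resistance. The stated purpose is to express ARL13B-GFP in ARL13B knockout RPE1 cells. This allows rescue of the knockout and fluorescent visualisation of the protein without the transgene being cut by Cas9.
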