Features (pLannotate 1.2.2; 25 found; start..end, strand, type, name):
    376..633     +  LTR            5' LTR (truncated): truncated 5' long terminal repeat (LTR) from HIV-1
    680..805     +  misc_feature   HIV-1 Ψ: packaging signal of human immunodeficiency virus type 1
    789..1127    +  CDS            HIV-1 gag (fragment): gag protein from human immunodeficiency virus 1; gag
   1302..1535    +  misc_feature   RRE: The Rev response element (RRE) of HIV-1 allows for Rev-dependent mRNA export from the nucleus to the cytoplasm.
   1912..2012    +  CDS            Rev (fragment): human immunodeficiency virus 1 (HIV-1) Rev protein; rev; enhances nuclear export of unspliced and incompletely spliced viral mRNAs
   2027..2142    +  misc_feature   cPPT/CTS: central polypurine tract and central termination sequence of HIV-1 (lacking the first T)
   2200..2503    +  enhancer       CMV enhancer: human cytomegalovirus immediate early enhancer
   2504..2707    +  promoter       CMV promoter: human cytomegalovirus (CMV) immediate early promoter
   2792..2819    +  misc_feature   MCS (fragment): multiple cloning site
   2826..4109    +  CDS            ARL13B: AR13B_HUMAN - Also known as ARL2L1. Experimental evidence at protein level: Swiss-Prot protein existence level 1. Cilium-specific protein required to control the microtubule- based, ciliary axoneme structure. May act by maintaining the association between IFT subcomplexes A and B. Binds GTP but is not able to hydrolyze it; the GTPase activity remains unclear. Required to pattern the neural tube. Involved in cerebral cortex development: required for the initial formation of a polarized radial glial scaffold, the first step in the construction of the cerebral cortex, by regulating ciliary signal
   4131..4847    +  CDS            EGFP: EGFP is a basic (constitutively fluorescent) green fluorescent protein published in 1996, derived from Aequorea victoria. It is reported to be a rapidly-maturing weak dimer with moderate acid sensitivity.
   4864..5363    +  promoter       PGK promoter: mouse phosphoglycerate kinase 1 promoter
   5384..5983    +  CDS            PuroR: puromycin N-acetyltransferase; pac from Streptomyces alboniger; confers resistance to puromycin
   5997..6585    +  misc_feature   WPRE: woodchuck hepatitis virus posttranscriptional regulatory element
   6602..7120    +  CDS            nef (fragment): NEF_HV1BR - Experimental evidence at protein level: Swiss-Prot protein existence level 1. Extracellular Nef protein targets CD4(+) T-lymphocytes for apoptosis by interacting with CXCR4 surface receptors (PubMed:14990729). From Human immunodeficiency virus type 1 group M subtype B (isolate BRU/LAI) (HIV-1).
   7168..7425    +  LTR            5' LTR (truncated): truncated 5' long terminal repeat (LTR) from HIV-1
   7578..7594    -  protein_bind   lac operator: The lac repressor binds to the lac operator to inhibit transcription in E. coli. This inhibition can be relieved by adding lactose or isopropyl-β-D-thiogalactopyranoside (IPTG). lac repressor encoded by lacI
   7602..7632    -  promoter       lac promoter: promoter for the E. coli lac operon
   7647..7668    -  protein_bind   CAP binding site: CAP binding activates transcription in the presence of cAMP. E. coli catabolite activator protein
   7681..7773    -  CDS            lacI (fragment): lac repressor; lacI; The lac repressor binds to the lac operator to inhibit transcription in E. coli. This inhibition can be relieved by adding lactose or isopropyl-β-D-thiogalactopyranoside (IPTG).
   7956..8544    -  rep_origin     ori: high-copy-number ColE1/pMB1/pBR322/pUC origin of replication
   8715..9575    -  CDS            AmpR: β-lactamase; bla; confers resistance to ampicillin, carbenicillin, and related antibiotics
   9576..9680    -  promoter       AmpR promoter: bla
   9728..9862    +  polyA_signal   SV40 poly(A) signal: SV40 polyadenylation signal
  10029..328     +  CDS            nef (fragment) (across the origin): NEF_HV1BR - Experimental evidence at protein level: Swiss-Prot protein existence level 1. Extracellular Nef protein targets CD4(+) T-lymphocytes for apoptosis by interacting with CXCR4 surface receptors (PubMed:14990729). From Human immunodeficiency virus type 1 group M subtype B (isolate BRU/LAI) (HIV-1).
>Addgene plasmid #246831 | ARL13B-R-GFP | addgene full sequence | sequence record 494621 | Addgene NGS Result
GGAAGGGCTAATTCACTCCCAAAGAAGACAAGATATCCTTGATCTGTGGATCTACCACACACAAGGCTAC
TTCCCTGATTAGCAGAACTACACACCAGGGCCAGGGGTCAGATATCCACTGACCTTTGGATGGTGCTACA
AGCTAGTACCAGTTGAGCCAGATAAGGTAGAAGAGGCCAATAAAGGAGAGAACACCAGCTTGTTACACCC
TGTGAGCCTGCATGGGATGGATGACCCGGAGAGAGAAGTGTTAGAGTGGAGGTTTGACAGCCGCCTAGCA
TTTCATCACGTGGCCCGAGAGCTGCATCCGGAGTACTTCAAGAACTGCTGATATCGAGCTTGCTACAAGG
GACTTTCCGCTGGGGACTTTCCAGGGAGGCGTGGCCTGGGCGGGACTGGGGAGTGGCGAGCCCTCAGATC
CTGCATATAAGCAGCTGCTTTTTGCCTGTACTGGGTCTCTCTGGTTAGACCAGATCTGAGCCTGGGAGCT
CTCTGGCTAACTAGGGAACCCACTGCTTAAGCCTCAATAAAGCTTGCCTTGAGTGCTTCAAGTAGTGTGT
GCCCGTCTGTTGTGTGACTCTGGTAACTAGAGATCCCTCAGACCCTTTTAGTCAGTGTGGAAAATCTCTA
GCAGTGGCGCCCGAACAGGGACTTGAAAGCGAAAGGGAAACCAGAGGAGCTCTCTCGACGCAGGACTCGG
CTTGCTGAAGCGCGCACGGCAAGAGGCGAGGGGCGGCGACTGGTGAGTACGCCAAAAATTTTGACTAGCG
GAGGCTAGAAGGAGAGAGATGGGTGCGAGAGCGTCAGTATTAAGCGGGGGAGAATTAGATCGCGATGGGA
AAAAATTCGGTTAAGGCCAGGGGGAAAGAAAAAATATAAATTAAAACATATAGTATGGGCAAGCAGGGAG
CTAGAACGATTCGCAGTTAATCCTGGCCTGTTAGAAACATCAGAAGGCTGTAGACAAATACTGGGACAGC
TACAACCATCCCTTCAGACAGGATCAGAAGAACTTAGATCATTATATAATACAGTAGCAACCCTCTATTG
TGTGCATCAAAGGATAGAGATAAAAGACACCAAGGAAGCTTTAGACAAGATAGAGGAAGAGCAAAACAAA
AGTAAGACCACCGCACAGCAAGCGGCCGGCCGCTGATCTTCAGACCTGGAGGAGGAGATATGAGGGACAA
TTGGAGAAGTGAATTATATAAATATAAAGTAGTAAAAATTGAACCATTAGGAGTAGCACCCACCAAGGCA
AAGAGAAGAGTGGTGCAGAGAGAAAAAAGAGCAGTGGGAATAGGAGCTTTGTTCCTTGGGTTCTTGGGAG
CAGCAGGAAGCACTATGGGCGCAGCGTCAATGACGCTGACGGTACAGGCCAGACAATTATTGTCTGGTAT
AGTGCAGCAGCAGAACAATTTGCTGAGGGCTATTGAGGCGCAACAGCATCTGTTGCAACTCACAGTCTGG
GGCATCAAGCAGCTCCAGGCAAGAATCCTGGCTGTGGAAAGATACCTAAAGGATCAACAGCTCCTGGGGA
TTTGGGGTTGCTCTGGAAAACTCATTTGCACCACTGCTGTGCCTTGGAATGCTAGTTGGAGTAATAAATC
TCTGGAACAGATTTGGAATCACACGACCTGGATGGAGTGGGACAGAGAAATTAACAATTACACAAGCTTA
ATACACTCCTTAATTGAAGAATCGCAAAACCAGCAAGAAAAGAATGAACAAGAATTATTGGAATTAGATA
AATGGGCAAGTTTGTGGAATTGGTTTAACATAACAAATTGGCTGTGGTATATAAAATTATTCATAATGAT
AGTAGGAGGCTTGGTAGGTTTAAGAATAGTTTTTGCTGTACTTTCTATAGTGAATAGAGTTAGGCAGGGA
TATTCACCATTATCGTTTCAGACCCACCTCCCAACCCCGAGGGGACCCGACAGGCCCGAAGGAATAGAAG
AAGAAGGTGGAGAGAGAGACAGAGACAGATCCATTCGATTAGTGAACGGATCTCGACGGTATCGCCTTTA
AAAGAAAAGGGGGGATTGGGGGGTACAGTGCAGGGGAAAGAATAGTAGACATAATAGCAACAGACATACA
AACTAAAGAATTACAAAAACAAATTACAAAAATTCAAAATTTTCGGGTTTATTACAGGGACAGCAGAGAT
CCAGTTTATCGATAAGCTTGGGAGTTCCGCGTTACATAACTTACGGTAAATGGCCCGCCTGGCTGACCGC
CCAACGACCCCCGCCCATTGACGTCAATAATGACGTATGTTCCCATAGTAACGCCAATAGGGACTTTCCA
TTGACGTCAATGGGTGGAGTATTTACGGTAAACTGCCCACTTGGCAGTACATCAAGTGTATCATATGCCA
AGTACGCCCCCTATTGACGTCAATGACGGTAAATGGCCCGCCTGGCATTATGCCCAGTACATGACCTTAT
GGGACTTTCCTACTTGGCAGTACATCTACGTATTAGTCATCGCTATTACCATGGTGATGCGGTTTTGGCA
GTACATCAATGGGCGTGGATAGCGGTTTGACTCACGGGGATTTCCAAGTCTCCACCCCATTGACGTCAAT
GGGAGTTTGTTTTGGCACCAAAATCAACGGGACTTTCCAAAATGTCGTAACAACTCCGCCCCATTGACGC
AAATGGGCGGTAGGCGTGTACGGTGGGAGGTCTATATAAGCAGAGCTCGTTTAGTGAACCGTCAGATCGC
CTGGAGACGCCATCCACGCTGTTTTGACCTCCATAGAAGACACCGACTCTACTAGAGGATCGCTAGCGCT
ACCGGACTCAGATCTCGAGGCCACCATGTTCAGTCTCATGGCAAGCTGTTGTGGATGGTTTAAACGCTGG
CGGGAGCCTGTTAGAAAGGTGACTCTTTTGATGGTGGGACTTGATAATGCTGGTAAAACCGCAACAGCAA
AGGGAATCCAAGGAGAATACCCTGAGGACGTGGCGCCAACCGTCGGATTTTCAAAAATTAACCTTAGACA
GGGAAAGTTTGAAGTCACCATCTTTGACTTGGGAGGTGGAATAAGAATTCGGGGAATCTGGAAGAATTAC
TATGCTGAATCCTATGGGGTAATATTTGTTGTGGATTCCAGTGATGAAGAGAGAATGGAAGAGACAAAAG
AGGCTATGTCAGAAATGCTAAGACATCCTCGTATCAGTGGGAAACCCATATTGGTGTTGGCAAATAAACA
AGATAAAGAAGGAGCTTCAGGAGAAGCTGATGTCATTGAATGTCTATCTCTGGAAAAATTGGTCAATGAG
CACAAGTGCCTGTGTCAGATAGAACCATGCTCCGCCATTTCCGGCTATGGAAAGAAAATTGACGAGTCCA
TTAAAAAAGGCCTTTATTGGCTGCTACATGTTATTGCAAGAGACTTTGATGCCTTAAATGAACGCATCCA
AAAAGAGACAACAGAGCAGCGTGCTCTTGAGGAACAAGAGAAACAAGAAAGAGCTGAACGAGTGCGAAAA
TTACGAGAAGAAAGAAAACAAAATGAACAGGAGCAGGCTGAACTCGATGGAACCAGTGGTCTGGCTGAGT
TGGACCCAGAACCAACGAATCCTTTCCAGCCAATAGCATCTGTAATCATTGAGAACGAAGGAAAACTTGA
AAGAGAGAAAAAAAACCAAAAAATGGAGAAAGACAGTGATGGCTGCCACCTGAAACATAAAATGGAGCAT
GAGCAAATAGAGACACAAGGCCAGGTTAATCACAATGGCCAAAAAAATAATGAATTTGGACTAGTAGAAA
ATTATAAGGAGGCATTAACACAGCAGTTAAAGAATGAAGATGAGACAGACCGGCCATCATTGGAATCAGC
TAATGGTAAAAAGAAAACTAAGAAACTAAGAATGAAAAGGAACCACCGGGTAGAACCACTTAATATAGAT
GACTGTGCTCCTGAGAGTCCAACGCCACCCCCACCCCCTCCTCCTGTTGGCTGGGGAACCCCTAAAGTCA
CTAGACTTCCAAAACTTGAGCCTCTTGGTGAAACACATCATAATGATTTCTATAGGAAGCCGCTGCCTCC
CCTGGCTGTGCCACAGCGACCTAACAGTGATGCTCATGATGTGATCTCAGCGGCCGCTGAACGCGGATCC
ATGGTGAGCAAGGGCGAGGAGCTGTTCACCGGGGTGGTGCCCATCCTGGTCGAGCTGGACGGCGACGTAA
ACGGCCACAAGTTCAGCGTGTCCGGCGAGGGCGAGGGCGATGCCACCTACGGCAAGCTGACCCTGAAGTT
CATCTGCACCACCGGCAAGCTGCCCGTGCCCTGGCCCACCCTCGTGACCACCCTGACCTACGGCGTGCAG
TGCTTCAGCCGCTACCCCGACCACATGAAGCAGCACGACTTCTTCAAGTCCGCCATGCCCGAAGGCTACG
TCCAGGAGCGCACCATCTTCTTCAAGGACGACGGCAACTACAAGACCCGCGCCGAGGTGAAGTTCGAGGG
CGACACCCTGGTGAACCGCATCGAGCTGAAGGGCATCGACTTCAAGGAGGACGGCAACATCCTGGGGCAC
AAGCTGGAGTACAACTACAACAGCCACAACGTCTATATCATGGCCGACAAGCAGAAGAACGGCATCAAGG
TGAACTTCAAGATCCGCCACAACATCGAGGACGGCAGCGTGCAGCTCGCCGACCACTACCAGCAGAACAC
CCCCATCGGCGACGGCCCCGTGCTGCTGCCCGACAACCACTACCTGAGCACCCAGTCCGCCCTGAGCAAA
GACCCCAACGAGAAGCGCGATCACATGGTCCTGCTGGAGTTCGTGACCGCCGCCGGGATCACTCTCGGCA
TGGACGAGCTGTACAAGTCTAGATAATTCTACCGGGTAGGGGAGGCGCTTTTCCCAAGGCAGTCTGGAGC
ATGCGCTTTAGCAGCCCCGCTGGGCACTTGGCGCTACACAAGTGGCCTCTGGCCTCGCACACATTCCACA
TCCACCGGTAGGCGCCAACCGGCTCCGTTCTTTGGTGGCCCCTTCGCGCCACCTTCTACTCCTCCCCTAG
TCAGGAAGTTCCCCCCCGCCCCGCAGCTCGCGTCGTGCAGGACGTGACAAATGGAAGTAGCACGTCTCAC
TAGTCTCGTGCAGATGGACAGCACCGCTGAGCAATGGAAGCGGGTAGGCCTTTGGGGCAGCGGCCAATAG
CAGCTTTGCTCCTTCGCTTTCTGGGCTCAGAGGCTGGGAAGGGGTGGGTCCGGGGGCGGGCTCAGGGGCG
GGCTCAGGGGCGGGGCGGGCGCCCGAAGGTCCTCCGGAGGCCCGGCATTCTGCACGCTTCAAAAGCGCAC
GTCTGCCGCGCTGTTCTCCTCTTCCTCATCTCCGGGCCTTTCGACCTGCAGCCCAAGCTTACCATGACCG
AGTACAAGCCCACGGTGCGCCTCGCCACCCGCGACGACGTCCCCAGGGCCGTACGCACCCTCGCCGCCGC
GTTCGCCGACTACCCCGCCACGCGCCACACCGTCGATCCGGACCGCCACATCGAGCGGGTCACCGAGCTG
CAAGAACTCTTCCTCACGCGCGTCGGGCTCGACATCGGCAAGGTGTGGGTCGCGGACGACGGCGCCGCGG
TGGCGGTCTGGACCACGCCGGAGAGCGTCGAAGCGGGGGCGGTGTTCGCCGAGATCGGCCCGCGCATGGC
CGAGTTGAGCGGTTCCCGGCTGGCCGCGCAGCAACAGATGGAAGGCCTCCTGGCGCCGCACCGGCCCAAG
GAGCCCGCGTGGTTCCTGGCCACCGTCGGCGTCTCGCCCGACCACCAGGGCAAGGGTCTGGGCAGCGCCG
TCGTGCTCCCCGGAGTGGAGGCGGCCGAGCGCGCCGGGGTGCCCGCCTTCCTGGAGACCTCCGCGCCCCG
CAACCTCCCCTTCTACGAGCGGCTCGGCTTCACCGTCACCGCCGACGTCGAGGTGCCCGAAGGACCGCGC
ACCTGGTGCATGACCCGCAAGCCCGGTGCCTGACCGCGTCTGGAACAATCAACCTCTGGATTACAAAATT
TGTGAAAGATTGACTGGTATTCTTAACTATGTTGCTCCTTTTACGCTATGTGGATACGCTGCTTTAATGC
CTTTGTATCATGCTATTGCTTCCCGTATGGCTTTCATTTTCTCCTCCTTGTATAAATCCTGGTTGCTGTC
TCTTTATGAGGAGTTGTGGCCCGTTGTCAGGCAACGTGGCGTGGTGTGCACTGTGTTTGCTGACGCAACC
CCCACTGGTTGGGGCATTGCCACCACCTGTCAGCTCCTTTCCGGGACTTTCGCTTTCCCCCTCCCTATTG
CCACGGCGGAACTCATCGCCGCCTGCCTTGCCCGCTGCTGGACAGGGGCTCGGCTGTTGGGCACTGACAA
TTCCGTGGTGTTGTCGGGGAAGCTGACGTCCTTTCCATGGCTGCTCGCCTGTGTTGCCACCTGGATTCTG
CGCGGGACGTCCTTCTGCTACGTCCCTTCGGCCCTCAATCCAGCGGACCTTCCTTCCCGCGGCCTGCTGC
CGGCTCTGCGGCCTCTTCCGCGTCTTCGCCTTCGCCCTCAGACGAGTCGGATCTCCCTTTGGGCCGCCTC
CCCGCCTGGAATTAATTCTGCAGTCGAGACCTAGAAAAACATGGAGCAATCACAAGTAGCAATACAGCAG
CTACCAATGCTGATTGTGCCTGGCTAGAAGCACAAGAGGAGGAGGAGGTGGGTTTTCCAGTCACACCTCA
GGTACCTTTAAGACCAATGACTTACAAGGCAGCTGTAGATCTTAGCCACTTTTTAAAAGAAAAGAGGGGA
CTGGAAGGGCTAATTCACTCCCAACGAAGACAAGATATCCTTGATCTGTGGATCTACCACACACAAGGCT
ACTTCCCTGATTAGCAGAACTACACACCAGGGCCAGGGGTCAGATATCCACTGACCTTTGGATGGTGCTA
CAAGCTAGTACCAGTTGAGCCAGATAAGGTAGAAGAGGCCAATAAAGGAGAGAACACCAGCTTGTTACAC
CCTGTGAGCCTGCATGGGATGGATGACCCGGAGAGAGAAGTGTTAGAGTGGAGGTTTGACAGCCGCCTAG
CATTTCATCACGTGGCCCGAGAGCTGCATCCGGAGTACTTCAAGAACTGCTGATATCGAGCTTGCTACAA
GGGACTTTCCGCTGGGGACTTTCCAGGGAGGCGTGGCCTGGGCGGGACTGGGGAGTGGCGAGCCCTCAGA
TCCTGCATATAAGCAGCTGCTTTTTGCCTGTACTGGGTCTCTCTGGTTAGACCAGATCTGAGCCTGGGAG
CTCTCTGGCTAACTAGGGAACCCACTGCTTAAGCCTCAATAAAGCTTGCCTTGAGTGCTTCAAGTAGTGT
GTGCCCGTCTGTTGTGTGACTCTGGTAACTAGAGATCCCTCAGACCCTTTTAGTCAGTGTGGAAAATCTC
TAGCAGTAGTAGTTCATGTCATCTTATTATTCAGTATTTATAACTTGCAAAGAAATGAATATCAGAGAGT
GAGAGGCCTTGACATTGCTAGCGTTTTACCGTCGACCTCTAGCTAGAGCTTGGCGTAATCATGGTCATAG
CTGTTTCCTGTGTGAAATTGTTATCCGCTCACAATTCCACACAACATACGAGCCGGAAGCATAAAGTGTA
AAGCCTGGGGTGCCTAATGAGTGAGCTAACTCACATTAATTGCGTTGCGCTCACTGCCCGCTTTCCAGTC
GGGAAACCTGTCGTGCCAGCTGCATTAATGAATCGGCCAACGCGCGGGGAGAGGCGGTTTGCGTATTGGG
CGCTCTTCCGCTTCCTCGCTCACTGACTCGCTGCGCTCGGTCGTTCGGCTGCGGCGAGCGGTATCAGCTC
ACTCAAAGGCGGTAATACGGTTATCCACAGAATCAGGGGATAACGCAGGAAAGAACATGTGAGCAAAAGG
CCAGCAAAAGGCCAGGAACCGTAAAAAGGCCGCGTTGCTGGCGTTTTTCCATAGGCTCCGCCCCCCTGAC
GAGCATCACAAAAATCGACGCTCAAGTCAGAGGTGGCGAAACCCGACAGGACTATAAAGATACCAGGCGT
TTCCCCCTGGAAGCTCCCTCGTGCGCTCTCCTGTTCCGACCCTGCCGCTTACCGGATACCTGTCCGCCTT
TCTCCCTTCGGGAAGCGTGGCGCTTTCTCATAGCTCACGCTGTAGGTATCTCAGTTCGGTGTAGGTCGTT
CGCTCCAAGCTGGGCTGTGTGCACGAACCCCCCGTTCAGCCCGACCGCTGCGCCTTATCCGGTAACTATC
GTCTTGAGTCCAACCCGGTAAGACACGACTTATCGCCACTGGCAGCAGCCACTGGTAACAGGATTAGCAG
AGCGAGGTATGTAGGCGGTGCTACAGAGTTCTTGAAGTGGTGGCCTAACTACGGCTACACTAGAAGAACA
GTATTTGGTATCTGCGCTCTGCTGAAGCCAGTTACCTTCGGAAAAAGAGTTGGTAGCTCTTGATCCGGCA
AACAAACCACCGCTGGTAGCGGTGGTTTTTTTGTTTGCAAGCAGCAGATTACGCGCAGAAAAAAAGGATC
TCAAGAAGATCCTTTGATCTTTTCTACGGGGTCTGACGCTCAGTGGAACGAAAACTCACGTTAAGGGATT
TTGGTCATGAGATTATCAAAAAGGATCTTCACCTAGATCCTTTTAAATTAAAAATGAAGTTTTAAATCAA
TCTAAAGTATATATGAGTAAACTTGGTCTGACAGTTACCAATGCTTAATCAGTGAGGCACCTATCTCAGC
GATCTGTCTATTTCGTTCATCCATAGTTGCCTGACTCCCCGTCGTGTAGATAACTACGATACGGGAGGGC
TTACCATCTGGCCCCAGTGCTGCAATGATACCGCGAGACCCACGCTCACCGGCTCCAGATTTATCAGCAA
TAAACCAGCCAGCCGGAAGGGCCGAGCGCAGAAGTGGTCCTGCAACTTTATCCGCCTCCATCCAGTCTAT
TAATTGTTGCCGGGAAGCTAGAGTAAGTAGTTCGCCAGTTAATAGTTTGCGCAACGTTGTTGCCATTGCT
ACAGGCATCGTGGTGTCACGCTCGTCGTTTGGTATGGCTTCATTCAGCTCCGGTTCCCAACGATCAAGGC
GAGTTACATGATCCCCCATGTTGTGCAAAAAAGCGGTTAGCTCCTTCGGTCCTCCGATCGTTGTCAGAAG
TAAGTTGGCCGCAGTGTTATCACTCATGGTTATGGCAGCACTGCATAATTCTCTTACTGTCATGCCATCC
GTAAGATGCTTTTCTGTGACTGGTGAGTACTCAACCAAGTCATTCTGAGAATAGTGTATGCGGCGACCGA
GTTGCTCTTGCCCGGCGTCAATACGGGATAATACCGCGCCACATAGCAGAACTTTAAAAGTGCTCATCAT
TGGAAAACGTTCTTCGGGGCGAAAACTCTCAAGGATCTTACCGCTGTTGAGATCCAGTTCGATGTAACCC
ACTCGTGCACCCAACTGATCTTCAGCATCTTTTACTTTCACCAGCGTTTCTGGGTGAGCAAAAACAGGAA
GGCAAAATGCCGCAAAAAAGGGAATAAGGGCGACACGGAAATGTTGAATACTCATACTCTTCCTTTTTCA
ATATTATTGAAGCATTTATCAGGGTTATTGTCTCATGAGCGGATACATATTTGAATGTATTTAGAAAAAT
AAACAAATAGGGGTTCCGCGCACATTTCCCCGAAAAGTGCCACCTGACGTCGACGGATCGGGAGATCAAC
TTGTTTATTGCAGCTTATAATGGTTACAAATAAAGCAATAGCATCACAAATTTCACAAATAAAGCATTTT
TTTCACTGCATTCTAGTTGTGGTTTGTCCAAACTCATCAATGTATCTTATCATGTCTGGATCAACTGGAT
AACTCAAGCTAACCAAAATCATCCCAAACTTCCCACCCCATACCCTATTACCACTGCCAATTACCTGTGG
TTTCATTTACTCTAAACCTGTGATTCCTCTGAATTATTTTCATTTTAAAGAAATTGTATTTGTTAAATAT
GTACTACAAACTTAGTAGTT
